>Addgene plasmid #208595 | T7-RBS-6xHis-SUMO-dSynCas.v10 bacteria | addgene full sequence | sequence record 418039 | Addgene NGS Result
GAGCTAACTTACATTAATTGCGTTGCGCTCACTGCCCGCTTTCCAGTCGGGAAACCTGTCGTGCCAGCTG
CATTAATGAATCGGCCAACGCGCGGGGAGAGGCGGTTTGCGTATTGGGCGCCAGGGTGGTTTTTCTTTTC
ACCAGTGAGACGGGCAACAGCTGATTGCCCTTCACCGCCTGGCCCTGAGAGAGTTGCAGCAAGCGGTCCA
CGCTGGTTTGCCCCAGCAGGCGAAAATCCTGTTTGATGGTGGTTAACGGCGGGATATAACATGAGCTGTC
TTCGGTATCGTCGTATCCCACTACCGAGATATCCGCACCAACGCGCAGCCCGGACTCGGTAATGGCGCGC
ATTGCGCCCAGCGCCATCTGATCGTTGGCAACCAGCATCGCAGTGGGAACGATACCCTCATTCAGCATTT
GCATGGTTTGTTGAAAACCGGACATGGCACTCCAGTCGCCTTCCCGTTCCGCTATCGGCTGAATTTGATT
GCGAGTGAGATATTTATGCCAGCCAGCCAGACGCAGACGCGCCGAGACAGAACTTAATGGGCCCGCTAAC
AGCGCGATTTGCTGGTGACCCAATGCGACCAGATGCTCCACGCCCAGTCGCGTACCGTCTTCATGGGAGA
AAATAATACTGTTGATGGGTGTCTGGTCAGAGACATCAAGAAATAACGCCGGAACATTAGTGCAGGCAGC
TTCCACAGCAATGGCATCCTGGTCATCCAGCGGATAGTTAATGATCAGCCCACTGACGCGTTGCGCGAGA
AGATTGTGCACCGCCGCTTTACAGGCTTCGACGCCGCTTCGTTCTACCATCGACACCACCACGCTGGCAC
CCAGTTGATCGGCGCGAGATTTAATCGCCGCGACAATTTGCGACGGCGCGTGCAGGGCCAGACTGGAGGT
GGCAACGCCAATCAGCAACGACTGTTTGCCCGCCAGTTGTTGTGCCACGCGGTTGGGAATGTAATTCAGC
TCCGCCATCGCCGCTTCCACTTTTTCCCGCGTTTTCGCAGAAACGTGGCTGGCCTGGTTCACCACGCGGG
AAACGGTCTGATAAGAGACACCGGCATACTCTGCGACATCGTATAACGTTACTGGTTTCACATTCACCAC
CCTGAATTGACTCTCTTCCGGGCGCTATCATGCCATACCGCGAAAGGTTTTGCGCCATTCGATGGTGTCC
GGGATCTCGACGCTCTCCCTTATGCGACTCCTGCATTAGGAAGCAGCCCAGTAGTAGGTTGAGGCCGTTG
AGCACCGCCGCCGCAAGGAATGGTGCATGCAAGGAGATGGCGCCCAACAGTCCCCCGGCCACGGGGCCTG
CCACCATACCCACGCCGAAACAAGCGCTCATGAGCCCGAAGTGGCGAGCCCGATCTTCCCCATCGGTGAT
GTCGGCGATATAGGCGCCAGCAACCGCACCTGTGGCGCCGGTGATGCCGGCCACGATGCGTCCGGCGTAG
AGGATCGAGATCTCGATCCCGCGAAATTAATACGACTCACTATAGGGGAATTGTGAGCGGATAACAATTC
CCCTCTAGAAATAATTTTGTTTAACTTTAAGAAGGAGATATACCCCATGGGCGGTCTGAACGACATCTTC
GAGGCTCAGAAAATCGAATGGCACGAAAGCAGCCATCATCATCATCATCACAGCAGCGGCCTGGTGCCGC
GCGGCAGCCATATGTCGGACTCAGAAGTCAATCAAGAAGCTAAGCCAGAGGTCAAGCCAGAAGTCAAGCC
TGAGACTCACATCAATTTAAAGGTGTCCGATGGATCTTCAGAGATCTTCTTCAAGATCAAAAAGACCACT
CCTTTAAGAAGGCTGATGGAAGCGTTCGCTAAAAGACAGGGTAAGGAAATGGACTCCTTAAGATTCTTGT
ACGACGGTATTAGCATTCAAGCTGATCAGACCCCTGAAGATTTGGACATGGAGGATAACGATATTATTGA
GGCTCACAGAGAACAGATTGGTGGAAGTATGACGACTACTATGAAGATTTCAATTGAATTCCTCGAGCCG
TTTCGGATGACCAAATGGCAGGAAAGCACTAGGCGAAACAAGAACAACAAGGAATTTGTTCGCGGCCAAG
CTTTTGCAAGATGGCATAGAAATAAGAAGGATAACACAAAAGGGCGGCCTTACATAACTGGGACATTGCT
GCGGTCCGCAGTAATTAGAAGCGCGGAAAACCTGCTGACATTGAGTGATGGGAAAATTAGCGAAAAGACA
TGTTGTCCTGGGAAATTTGATACGGAAGATAAAGACAGGTTGCTGCAATTGAGGCAGCGGTCCACCCTTC
GTTGGACCGATAAGAACCCCTGTCCAGATAACGCTGAAACTTACTGCCCGTTTTGCGAACTTCTCGGGAG
ATCCGGTAACGATGGAAAGAAGGCTGAGAAGAAGGATTGGCGCTTTCGTATTCATTTTGGCAATCTTTCC
CTTCCAGGGAAGCCCGATTTCGACGGGCCAAAAGCTATAGGCAGCCAACGGGTACTTAACAGGGTCGATT
TCAAATCCGGTAAGGCCCATGACTTCTTTAAGGCTTACGAAGTCGACCATACTAGGTTTCCCCGCTTCGA
AGGGGAGATTACCATAGATAATAAAGTCAGCGCTGAAGCCAGGAAACTGCTCTGTGATTCTCTCAAGTTT
ACGGATCGGCTGTGTGGAGCTCTGTGCGTAATCAGGTTCGATGAATATACACCAGCAGCCGATAGTGGGA
AACAAACCGAAAATGTCCAAGCAGAACCGAATGCTAATCTCGCTGAAAAGACCGCAGAGCAAATTATTAG
CATTCTGGACGATAATAAGAAAACCGAATATACCCGCCTGCTTGCTGATGCTATTCGTTCACTCCGCCGC
TCTAGTAAACTTGTCGCTGGCTTGCCAAAGGATCATGACGGGAAGGATGACCATTACCTCTGGGATATCG
GCAAGAAGAAGAAAGACGAAAACTCTGTCACTATTAGGCAAATCCTTACGACCTCAGCAGACACCAAGGA
ACTCAAGAATGCCGGAAAATGGAGAGAATTCTGCGAGAAGCTGGGTGAAGCGCTGTACCTCAAGAGTAAA
GACATGAGTGGCGGCCTGAAAATTACTCGGAGAATACTGGGCGATGCTGAATTCCATGGAAAGCCCGATC
GGCTTGAAAAGAGCCGGTCTGTGTCAATCGGATCTGTGTTGAAAGAAACTGTGGTATGCGGCGAACTGGT
CGCTAAAACGCCCTTCTTCTTCGGAGCGATAGACGAAGATGCAAAACAAACCGCACTGCAAGTACTCCTC
ACTCCCGATAACAAGTATAGACTGCCAAGAAGCGCCGTGCGAGGTATACTCCGTCGAGATCTTCAAACCT
ATTTTGATAGCCCATGCAATGCTGAGTTGGGTGGACGGCCATGCATGTGTAAGACGTGTAGGATTATGAG
AGGGATCACGGTGATGGATGCGCGCAGTGAGTACAATGCCCCGCCAGAAATAAGGCATCGTACCCGCATT
AATCCCTTCACAGGCACGGTTGCGGAAGGTGCCCTGTTTAATATGGAAGTAGCCCCCGAGGGGATTGTCT
TTCCATTTCAACTCCGGTACCGGGGCTCTGAAGATGGGCTGCCCGATGCACTGAAAACGGTGTTGAAATG
GTGGGCTGAGGGGCAGGCATTCATGAGTGGCGCTGCCTCAACCGGGAAGGGCCGATTCCGGATGGAAAAT
GCTAAATATGAAACGCTGGATCTGAGCGACGAGAATCAAAGGAATGACTATCTTAAGAATTGGGGATGGC
GTGACGAGAAGGGGCTCGAGGAACTGAAGAAACGACTGAACTCAGGTCTGCCAGAGCCCGGTAATTATAG
GGATCCAAAATGGACAAAAGTAGGGTATGAGATTAAAATACAGTCGCCCCTTCTTAGCAACGATCCTATC
GCAGCATTGTTCGACACTGCAAACCACGCAGCGGTCGCGTATAAGAAACGAGTGTGGGAGAACGGACGTA
TCATAGAGCGACACACTTTCAAAGGAGAGTCTATACGAGGGGTGCTGCGCACTGCACTTGGGCGTGAGTA
CGGATTGTTCGAATTAAAACACGAAGACTGTCCTTGTAGTCTTTGCACAATTTTCGGTAACGAACACGAA
GCGGGCAAAATACGTTTCGAAGACTTAGAAATCGAGGACGGTGTTGCCGAAAAGCACTTCGATCACGTTG
CTATCGATCGCTTCACAGGCGGAGCCGTAGACAAGAAGAAATTCGACGATTTCTCTTTAGCTGGTTCCCC
GGGAAAGCCCATTAAACTCAAAGGGTGCTTTTGGTTGCGTGCGGATATATTTAGTGACGAGAAGAAGGAC
GAGAAGAAGAAAATAATAAACGCTCTTTGTGACGTGCGTGATGGCTTGTACCCTCTCGGTGGCAAGGGCG
GTGTCGGATACGGGTGGGTAAAAGAGCTGAGAATAACGGACGGCCCAGACGATTTTAAGCTCCCGGAACC
GAAATGTAAGGAAATTCCGCCAGACGGTACTCCAAGCGATTACCCTTTTCCGCAGTTAAAGCCACTGCAA
ACAGAGAAGGATAAAGTTTACTCGCCCCACTACTTTCTGAAACCAGCAGAGAAGAAAGTTGACCGGAACT
GGGAAAAGCGGCTGATCGGACACGAGCGTTTCGATAAGGACCTGTTGACTGGTAAAATTGAGTGTACACT
GAAAACGCTGAGCCCTTTAATAATACCGGACAGTGAGGTCGTTACGGAGAACGGAAACGGCCACAAGTCT
TACCAGTTCTTCAGATTAAATAATGAAATCATCATTCCGGGAAGCGAAATTCGGGGTATGATCAGTTCCG
TGTACGAAGCACTTACTAACTCTTGCTTCCGTGTCGTGGACGACATCATCCCGGTGGTGATCTCCCGTAG
CGTGTCACCGTACCAGATCGCTCAGAAGCTGCCCAGTCCGGATCTGCGTCCTTGCGAGCGTGAGATTCTT
GAGGACTCAGAAATTGGATCTTTAGACAAGTGTTCAGAGAAACGCCTTTTCCGCCTGCATGAAGACGGTC
TTTGCCCATCGTGTCGTCTGTTCGGCACTACACATTATAAGGGACGCGTTCGGTTCGGCTTCGCAAAGCA
CGAGGGCGGCGAAAAGTGGCTCATGGACGACAAGACTAAGGACGAGTATCTGACTTTACCGTTGTTGGAA
CGGCCGCGCCCAACATGGAGCATGCCAAGCGACGAAGACGACGTACCGGGACGGAAATTCTACGTACACC
ACAATGGTTGGGAGAAAGTTAAGCAAGATAGTTTAGATAATAAAACGAGCAAAACCGAGAATAATCGAAG
CGTGGAACCACTCGATAAGGATAACCTGTTTAAATTCGACGTGTTCTTCGAGAACCTGGAACCCTGGGAA
CTTGGTTTGCTTCTCTACTCATTAGAATTGGAAGAGGGGTTAGCCCACAAGTTTGGAATGGCAAAAGCGT
TCGGCTTCGGCTCGACAAAGATTGACGCCGACAAAATACTGTTACGTGAGGCTCCGAACGAGTGGCAAGA
TGCTACCAATCGTAAGGACGACATGTTACGCAAGGGCTTCGGCGAGCTGACATCCTGGTTCGACAAGGAT
TGGGACAAAGTCGAGCACATAGACGGTCTGCGTTCCTTACTTCAGATTCCGGAAGCGCTTTCAAGAGCCG
AAGTGCGCTACCCGGACCTTACGGAAGACGACCCAGAGAAGCCCCCGGGCTACGTGCAATTGTCTGATAA
GAAAGAGGGCCGCAAGTACTTGATCCGTCCCTGGCAACCTTGGTACTAAGTCGACAAGCTTGCGGCCGCA
CTCGAGCACCACCACCACCACCACTGAGATCCGGCTGCTAACAAAGCCCGAAAGGAAGCTGAGTTGGCTG
CTGCCACCGCTGAGCAATAACTAGCATAACCCCTTGGGGCCTCTAAACGGGTCTTGAGGGGTTTTTTGCT
GAAAGGAGGAACTATATCCGGATTGGCGAATGGG
[124 nt withheld, positions 5985-6108]
C
[91 nt withheld, positions 6110-6200]
A
[49 nt withheld, positions 6202-6250]
CCTTTGACGTTGGAGTCCACGTTCTTT
[37 nt withheld, positions 6278-6314]
ACCCTATCTCGGTCTATTCTTTTGATTTATAAGGGATTTTGCCGATTTCGGCCTATTGGTTAAAAAATGA
GCTGATTTAACAAAAATTTAACGCGAATTTTAACAAACTAGTAACGTTTACAATTTCAGGTGGCACTTTT
CGGGGAAATGTGCGCGGAACCCCTATTTGTTTATTTTTCTAAATACATTCAAATATGTATCCGCTCATGA
ATTAATTCTTAGAAAAACTCATCGAGCATCAAATGAAACTGCAATTTATTCATATCAGGATTATCAATAC
CATATTTTTGAAAAAGCCGTTTCTGTAATGAAGGAGAAAACTCACCGAGGCAGTTCCATAGGATGGCAAG
ATCCTGGTATCGGTCTGCGATTCCGACTCGTCCAACATCAATACAACCTATTAATTTCCCCTCGTCAAAA
ATAAGGTTATCAAGTGAGAAATCACCATGAGTGACGACTGAATCCGGTGAGAATGGCAAAAGTTTATGCA
TTTCTTTCCAGACTTGTTCAACAGGCCAGCCATTACGCTCGTCATCAAAATCACTCGCATCAACCAAACC
GTTATTCATTCGTGATTGCGCCTGAGCGAGACGAAATACGCGATCGCTGTTAAAAGGACAATTACAAACA
GGAATCGAATGCAACCGGCGCAGGAACACTGCCAGCGCATCAACAATGTTTTCACCTGAATCAGGATATT
CTTCTAATACCTGGAATGCTGTTTTCCCGGGGATCGCAGTGGTGAGTAACCATGCATCATCAGGAGTACG
GATAAAATGCTTGATGGTCGGAAGAGGCATAAATTCCGTCAGCCAGTTTAGTCTGACCATCTCATCTGTA
ACATCATTGGCAACGCTACCTTTGCCATGTTTCAGAAACAACTCTGGCGCATCGGGCTTCCCATACAATC
GATAGATTGTCGCACCTGATTGCCCGACATTATCGCGAGCCCATTTATACCCATATAAATCAGCATCCAT
GTTGGAATTTAATCGCGGCCTAGAGCAAGACGTTTCCCGTTGAATATGGCTCATAACACCCCTTGTATTA
CTGTTTATGTAAGCAGACAGTTTTATTGTTCATGACCAAAATCCCTTAACGTGAGTTTTCGTTCCACTGA
GCGTCAGACCCCGTAGAAAAGATCAAAGGATCTTCTTGAGATCCTTTTTTTCTGCGCGTAATCTGCTGCT
TGCAAACAAAAAAACCACCGCTACCAGCGGTGGTTTGTTTGCCGGATCAAGAGCTACCAACTCTTTTTCC
GAAGGTAACTGGCTTCAGCAGAGCGCAGATACCAAATACTGTCCTTCTAGTGTAGCCGTAGTTAGGCCAC
CACTTCAAGAACTCTGTAGCACCGCCTACATACCTCGCTCTGCTAATCCTGTTACCAGTGGCTGCTGCCA
GTGGCGATAAGTCGTGTCTTACCGGGTTGGACTCAAGACGATAGTTACCGGATAAGGCGCAGCGGTCGGG
CTGAACGGGGGGTTCGTGCACACAGCCCAGCTTGGAGCGAACGACCTACACCGAACTGAGATACCTACAG
CGTGAGCTATGAGAAAGCGCCACGCTTCCCGAAGGGAGAAAGGCGGACAGGTATCCGGTAAGCGGCAGGG
TCGGAACAGGAGAGCGCACGAGGGAGCTTCCAGGGGGAAACGCCTGGTATCTTTATAGTCCTGTCGGGTT
TCGCCACCTCTGACTTGAGCGTCGATTTTTGTGATGCTCGTCAGGGGGGCGGAGCCTATGGAAAAACGCC
AGCAACGCGGCCTTTTTACGGTTCCTGGCCTTTTGCTGGCCTTTTGCTCACATGTTCTTTCCTGCGTTAT
CCCCTGATTCTGTGGATAACCGTATTACCGCCTTTGAGTGAGCTGATACCGCTCGCCGCAGCCGAACGAC
CGAGCGCAGCGAGTCAGTGAGCGAGGAAGCGGAAGAGCGCCTGATGCGGTATTTTCTCCTTACGCATCTG
TGCGGTATTTCACACCGCAATGGTGCACTCTCAGTACAATCTGCTCTGATGCCGCATAGTTAAGCCAGTA
TACACTCCGCTATCGCTACGTGACTGGGTCATGGCTGCGCCCCGACACCCGCCAACACCCGCTGACGCGC
CCTGACGGGCTTGTCTGCTCCCGGCATCCGCTTACAGACAAGCTGTGACCGTCTCCGGGAGCTGCATGTG
TCAGAGGTTTTCACCGTCATCACCGAAACGCGCGAGGCAGCTGCGGTAAAGCTCATCAGCGTGGTCGTGA
AGCGATTCACAGATGTCTGCCTGTTCATCCGCGTCCAGCTCGTTGAGTTTCTCCAGAAGCGTTAATGTCT
GGCTTCTGATAAAGCGGGCCATGTTAAGGGCGGTTTTTTCCTGTTTGGTCACTGATGCCTCCGTGTAAGG
GGGATTTCTGTTCATGGGGGTAATGATACCGATGAAACGAGAGAGGATGCTCACGATACGGGTTACTGAT
GATGAACATGCCCGGTTACTGGAACGTTGTGAGGGTAAACAACTGGCGGTATGGATGCGGCGGGACCAGA
GAAAAATCACTCAGGGTCAATGCCAGCGCTTCGTTAATACAGATGTAGGTGTTCCACAGGGTAGCCAGCA
GCATCCTGCGATGCAGATCCGGAACATAATGGTGCAGGGCGCTGACTTCCGCGTTTCCAGACTTTACGAA
ACACGGAAACCGAAGACCATTCATGTTGTTGCTCAGGTCGCAGACGTTTTGCAGCAGCAGTCGCTTCACG
TTCGCTCGCGTATCGGTGATTCATTCTGCTAACCAGTAAGGCAACCCCGCCAGCCTAGCCGGGTCCTCAA
CGACAGGAGCACGATCATGCGCACCCGTGGGGCCGCCATGCCGGCGATAATGGCCTGCTTCTCGCCGAAA
CGTTTGGTGGCGGGACCAGTGACGAAGGCTTGAGCGAGGGCGTGCAAGATTCCGAATACCGCAAGCGACA
GGCCGATCATCGTCGCGCTCCAGCGAAAGCGGTCCTCGCCGAAAATGACCCAGAGCGCTGCCGGCACCTG
TCCTACGAGTTGCATGATAAAGAAGACAGTCATAAGTGCGGCGACGATAGTCATGCCCCGCGCCCACCGG
AAGGAGCTGACTGGGTTGAAGGCTCTCAAGGGCATCGGTCGAGATCCCGGTGCCTAATGAGT
Features (pLannotate 1.2.2; 22 found; start..end, strand, type, name):
     29..1111    -  CDS            lacI: lac repressor; lacI; The lac repressor binds to the lac operator to inhibit transcription in E. coli. This inhibition can be relieved by adding lactose or isopropyl-β-D-thiogalactopyranoside (IPTG).
   1112..1189    -  promoter       lacI promoter: lacI
   1197..1476    -  CDS            TcR (fragment): tetracycline efflux protein; tet; confers resistance to tetracycline
   1498..1516    +  promoter       T7 promoter: promoter for bacteriophage T7 RNA polymerase
   1517..1541    +  protein_bind   lac operator: The lac repressor binds to the lac operator to inhibit transcription in E. coli. This inhibition can be relieved by adding lactose or isopropyl-β-D-thiogalactopyranoside (IPTG). lac repressor encoded by lacI
   1556..1578    +  RBS            RBS: efficient ribosome binding site from bacteriophage T7 gene 10 (Olins and Rangwala, 1989)
   1596..1637    +  CDS            AviTag™ (fragment): peptide tag that allows for enzymatic biotinylation
   1644..1660    +  CDS            capTEV™ (fragment): composite tag for in vivo biotinylation, TEV protease cleavage, and 6xHis tagging
   1671..1688    +  CDS            thrombin site: thrombin recognition and cleavage site
   1692..1984    +  CDS            SUMO (fragment): cleavable ubiquitin-like protein tag; S. cerevisiae SMT3 (truncated)
   5817..5834    +  CDS            9xHis (fragment): 9xHis affinity tag
   5844..5893    +  CDS            SET1 (fragment): solubility-enhancement tag derived from T7 phage gene 10B
   5901..5948    +  terminator     T7 terminator: transcription terminator for bacteriophage T7 RNA polymerase
   5985..6413    +  rep_origin     f1 ori (sequence partly withheld): f1 bacteriophage origin of replication; arrow indicates direction of (+) strand synthesis
   6467..6524    +  promoter       AmpR promoter (fragment): bla
   6533..7348    -  CDS            KanR: aminoglycoside phosphotransferase; aph(3')-Ia; confers resistance to kanamycin in bacteria or G418 (Geneticin®) in eukaryotes
   7470..8058    +  rep_origin     ori: high-copy-number ColE1/pMB1/pBR322/pUC origin of replication
   8244..8383    -  misc_feature   bom: basis of mobility region from pBR322
   8485..8676    -  CDS            rop: Rop protein, which maintains plasmids at low copy number; rop
   8693..9073    +  CDS            YPB1_ECOLX: Protein predicted: Swiss-Prot protein existence level 4. From Escherichia coli.
   9145..9436    -  CDS            TcR (fragment): tetracycline efflux protein; tet; confers resistance to tetracycline
   9451..16      -  protein_bind   CAP binding site (across the origin): CAP binding activates transcription in the presence of cAMP. E. coli catabolite activator protein
