[The description below was written by a language model from this plasmid's Addgene catalogue record and pLannotate feature annotations shown in this document.]
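Description:
T7-RBS-6xHis-SUMO-dSynCas.v10 bacteria is a 9,456 bp pET-based bacterial expression plasmid made for producing and purifying a catalytically inactive form of the synthetic Cas protein SynCas.v10. It is maintained in E. coli through a ColE1/pBR322-type origin accompanied by the bom and rop elements of the pBR322 lineage. The catalogue lists it as high copy, although rop normally moderates copy number. Selection is by kanamycin through an aminoglycoside phosphotransferase gene. An f1 origin is also present, along with remnant tetracycline-resistance fragments that are typical pET backbone residue and not functional markers.

The expression cassette follows the standard inducible pET design. A T7 promoter is followed directly by a lac operator and the phage T7 gene 10 ribosome binding site, and the plasmid carries its own lacI gene and promoter. Transcription therefore depends on a host that supplies T7 RNA polymerase, and it stays repressed until IPTG is added. The reading frame starts with N-terminal tag sequences, annotated as partial matches consistent with the 6xHis tag in the name, then a thrombin cleavage site and a yeast SMT3-derived SUMO domain. SUMO aids solubility and can be removed by a SUMO protease.

The roughly 4.2 kb dSynCas.v10 insert, introduced by Gibson assembly, occupies the large unannotated stretch after SUMO because the annotation tool does not recognise this synthetic gene. Before the T7 terminator there is a short histidine-tag match and a fragment resembling a T7 gene 10B-derived tag. The record does not show whether these lie in frame with the insert. It also does not state which mutations inactivate the enzyme or which Cas family it derives from.
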