Addgene plasmid #208595: T7-RBS-6xHis-SUMO-dSynCas.v10 bacteria
Purpose: Production and purification of catalytically inactive SynCas.v10
Depositing lab: Omar Akbari. Depositing organization: University of California, San Diego (UCSD). Publication: Parasitic nematode fatty acid- and retinol-binding proteins compromise host immunity by interfering with host lipid signaling pathways. Parks SC, Nguyen S, Nasrolahi S, Bhat C, Juncaj D, Lu D, Ramaswamy R, Dhillon H, Fujiwara H, Buchman A, Akbari OS, Yamanaka N, Boulanger MJ, Dillman AR. PLoS Pathog. 2021 Oct 29;17(10):e1010027. doi: 10.1371/journal.ppat.1010027. eCollection 2021 Oct. PubMed 34714893.
Backbone
  Vector backbone: pET
  Backbone size w/o insert (bp): 5253
  Total vector size (bp): 9456
  Vector type: Bacterial Expression
Growth in bacteria
  Bacterial resistance: Kanamycin, 50 μg/mL
  Growth temperature: 37°C
  Growth strain: DH5alpha
  Copy number: High Copy
Gene/Insert
  Gene/Insert name: dSynCas.v10
  Species: Synthetic
  Insert size (bp): 4203
  Promoter: T7
  Cloning method: Gibson Cloning
  Sequencing primers: 5′ gtgagcggataacaattccc
Terms and licenses: Academic/Nonprofit Terms; Industry Terms: Not Available to Industry
Depositor comments: Please visit https://doi.org/10.1101/2024.02.23.581838 for bioRxiv preprint.
How to cite: T7-RBS-6xHis-SUMO-dSynCas.v10 bacteria was a gift from Omar Akbari (Addgene plasmid # 208595 ; http://n2t.net/addgene:208595 ; RRID:Addgene_208595)
